Addgene plasmid #188149: pMXS-IRES-BLAST flag-CAD 3E@3R
Purpose: Expresses C-terminal flag-tagged human CAD 3E@3R in mammalian cells
Depositing lab: Richard Possemato. Depositing organization: NYU Grossman School of Medicine. Publication: Allosteric regulation of CAD modulates de novo pyrimidine synthesis during the cell cycle. Shin J, Mir H, Khurram MA, Fujihara KM, Dynlacht BD, Cardozo TJ, Possemato R. Nat Metab. 2023 Feb 6. doi: 10.1038/s42255-023-00735-9. PubMed 36747088.
Backbone
  Vector backbone: pMXS-IRES-BLAST
  Backbone size w/o insert (bp): 5623
  Vector type: Mammalian Expression, Retroviral
  Selectable markers: Blasticidin
Growth in bacteria
  Bacterial resistance: Ampicillin, 100 μg/mL
  Growth temperature: 37°C
  Growth strain: NEB Stable
  Copy number: High Copy
Gene/Insert
  Gene/Insert name: CAD (alt name: carbamoyl-phosphate synthetase 2, aspartate transcarbamylase, and dihydroorotase)
  Species: H. sapiens (human)
  Insert size (bp): 6702
  Mutation: TCC -> AGT silent mutations at nt439-441 eliminating PAM site for sgRNA target sequence 5'-ATTGGGGTCCAAGAATGGCA-3' and GA/GA/GA/CGT/CGGCGT -> AG/AG/AG/GAG/GAAGAG mutations at nt6021-6022/6024-6025/6039-6040/6114-6116/6129-6134 for Glu1367/Glu1368/Glu1373/Arg1389/Arg1403/Arg1404 -> Arg/Arg/Arg/Glu/Glu/Glu mutations of CAD
  Entrez Gene: CAD (a.k.a. CDG1Z, DEE50, EIEE50, GATD4)
  Tag / fusion protein: Flag tag (C terminal on insert)
  Cloning method: Gibson Cloning
  Sequencing primers: 5′ AGTAGACGGCATCGCAGCTTGGATA; 3′ CGGAATTTACGTAGCGGCCGC
Terms and licenses: Academic/Nonprofit Terms; Industry Terms: Not Available to Industry
How to cite: pMXS-IRES-BLAST flag-CAD 3E@3R was a gift from Richard Possemato (Addgene plasmid # 188149 ; http://n2t.net/addgene:188149 ; RRID:Addgene_188149)
