[The description below was written by a language model from this plasmid's Addgene catalogue record and pLannotate feature annotations shown in this document.]
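Description:
pMXS-IRES-BLAST flag-CAD 3E@3R is a Moloney murine leukemia virus-based retroviral vector for stable expression of a mutant human CAD in mammalian cells. In bacteria it is maintained through a high-copy ColE1/pUC-type origin and an ampicillin resistance gene (β-lactamase with its own promoter). The proviral region is bounded by MMLV long terminal repeats. Downstream of the 5' LTR lie the Ψ packaging signal, a truncated gag lacking its start codon, and a pol fragment carrying the splice acceptor. Together these allow the genomic RNA to be packaged when viral proteins are supplied in trans by a packaging system. No separate internal promoter is annotated, so expression is presumably driven from the 5' LTR.

The payload is the roughly 6.7 kb CAD coding sequence, which encodes the multifunctional enzyme of de novo pyrimidine synthesis (glutamine amidotransferase, carbamoyl-phosphate synthetase, aspartate transcarbamylase and dihydroorotase activities). According to the record it carries a C-terminal Flag tag, although the tag is not annotated separately in the feature table. An EMCV IRES follows the insert and drives translation of blasticidin S deaminase from the same transcript, so blasticidin selection enriches for cells expressing CAD.

The "3E@3R" allele swaps charges at six residues: Glu1367, Glu1368 and Glu1373 are changed to Arg, and Arg1389, Arg1403 and Arg1404 are changed to Glu. The insert also contains silent changes that remove the PAM site for a CAD-targeting sgRNA, making the cDNA resistant to Cas9 cutting. This design suits re-expression in cells whose endogenous CAD has been disrupted. The associated publication concerns allosteric regulation of CAD during the cell cycle.
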