Features (pLannotate 1.2.2; 14 found; start..end, strand, type, name):
    119..581     +  misc_feature   IRES: internal ribosome entry site (IRES) of the encephalomyocarditis virus (EMCV)
    601..990     +  CDS            BSD: blasticidin S deaminase; Aspergillus terreus BSD; confers resistance to blasticidin
   1039..1160    +  LTR            3' LTR (ΔU3) (fragment): self-inactivating 3' long terminal repeat (LTR) from Moloney murine leukemia virus
   1161..1630    +  LTR            LTR: long terminal repeat from Moloney murine leukemia virus
   1696..1748    -  CDS            lacI (fragment): lac repressor; lacI; The lac repressor binds to the lac operator to inhibit transcription in E. coli. This inhibition can be relieved by adding lactose or isopropyl-β-D-thiogalactopyranoside (IPTG).
   1931..2519    -  rep_origin     ori: high-copy-number ColE1/pMB1/pBR322/pUC origin of replication
   2683..3543    -  CDS            AmpR: β-lactamase; bla; confers resistance to ampicillin, carbenicillin, and related antibiotics
   3544..3648    -  promoter       AmpR promoter: bla
   3678..4271    +  LTR            LTR: long terminal repeat from Moloney murine leukemia virus
   4334..4533    +  misc_feature   MMLV Ψ: packaging signal of Moloney murine leukemia virus (MMLV)
   4585..4673    +  misc_feature   MESV Ψ (fragment): packaging signal of murine embryonic stem cell virus
   4750..5166    +  CDS            gag (truncated): truncated Moloney murine leukemia virus (MMLV) gag gene lacking the start codon
   5176..5550    +  misc_feature   pol region: Moloney murine leukemia virus (MMLV) pol region containing the splice acceptor site
   5579..12253   +  CDS            CAD: PYR1_HUMAN - Experimental evidence at protein level: Swiss-Prot protein existence level 1. This protein is a 'fusion' protein encoding four enzymatic activities of the pyrimidine pathway (GATase, CPSase, ATCase and DHOase). From Homo sapiens (Human).
>Addgene plasmid #188149 | pMXS-IRES-BLAST flag-CAD 3E@3R | addgene full sequence | sequence record 370652 | Addgene NGS Result
CCCCCCCCCCCTCTCCCTCCCCCCCCCCTAACGTTACTGGCCGAAGCCGCTTGGAATAAGGCCGGTGTGC
GTTTGTCTATATGTTATTTTCCACCATATTGCCGTCTTTTGGCAATGTGAGGGCCCGGAAACCTGGCCCT
GTCTTCTTGACGAGCATTCCTAGGGGTCTTTCCCCTCTCGCCAAAGGAATGCAAGGTCTGTTGAATGTCG
TGAAGGAAGCAGTTCCTCTGGAAGCTTCTTGAAGACAAACAACGTCTGTAGCGACCCTTTGCAGGCAGCG
GAACCCCCCACCTGGCGACAGGTGCCTCTGCGGCCAAAAGCCACGTGTATAAGATACACCTGCAAAGGCG
GCACAACCCCAGTGCCACGTTGTGAGTTGGATAGTTGTGGAAAGAGTCAAATGGCTCTCCTCAAGCGTAT
TCAACAAGGGGCTGAAGGATGCCCAGAAGGTACCCCATTGTATGGGATCTGATCTGGGGCCTCGGTGCAC
ATGCTTTACATGTGTTTAGTCGAGGTTAAAAAAACGTCTAGGCCCCCCGAACCACGGGGACGTGGTTTTC
CTTTGAAAAACACGATGATAATATGGCCACAACCATGGTTCCTTTGTCTCAAGAAGAATCCACCCTCATT
GAAAGAGCAACGGCTACAATCAACAGCATCCCCATCTCTGAAGACTACAGCGTCGCCAGCGCAGCTCTCT
CTAGCGACGGCCGCATCTTCACTGGTGTCAATGTATATCATTTTACTGGGGGACCTTGTGCAGAACTCGT
GGTGCTGGGCACTGCTGCTGCTGCGGCAGCTGGCAACCTGACTTGTATCGTCGCGATCGGAAATGAGAAC
AGGGGCATCTTGAGCCCCTGCGGACGGTGCCGACAGGTGCTTCTCGATCTGCATCCTGGGATCAAAGCCA
TAGTGAAGGACAGTGATGGACAGCCGACGGCAGTTGGGATTCGTGAATTGCTGCCCTCTGGTTATGTGTG
GGAGGGCTAAGTCGACGATAAAATAAAAGATTTTATTTAGTCTCCAGAAAAAGGGGGGAATGAAAGACCC
CACCTGTAGGTTTGGCAAGCTAGCTTAAGTAACGCCATTTTGCAAGGCATGGAAAAATACATAACTGAGA
ATAGAGAAGTTCAGATCAAGGTCAGGAACAGATGGAACAGCTGAATATGGGCCAAACAGGATATCTGTGG
TAAGCAGTTCCTGCCCCGGCTCAGGGCCAAGAACAGATGGAACAGCTGAATATGGGCCAAACAGGATATC
TGTGGTAAGCAGTTCCTGCCCCGGCTCAGGGCCAAGAACAGATGGTCCCCAGATGCGGTCCAGCCCTCAG
CAGTTTCTAGAGAACCATCAGATGTTTCCAGGGTGCCCCAAGGACCTGAAATGACCCTGTGCCTTATTTG
AACTAACCAATCAGTTCGCTTCTCGCTTCTGTTCGCGCGCTTCTGCTCCCCGAGCTCAATAAAAGAGCCC
ACAACCCCTCACTCGGGGCGCCAGTCCTCCGATTGACTGAGTCGCCCGGGTACCCGTGTATCCAATAAAC
CCTCTTGCAGTTGCATCCGACTTGTGGTCTCGCTGTTCCTTGGGAGGGTCTCCTCTGAGTGATTGACTAC
CCGTCAGCGGGGGTCTTTCACATGCAGCATGTATCAAAATTAATTTGGTTTTTTTTCTTAAGTATTTACA
TTAAATGGCCATAGTTGCATTAATGAATCGGCCAACGCGCGGGGAGAGGCGGTTTGCGTATTGGGCGCTC
TTCCGCTTCCTCGCTCACTGACTCGCTGCGCTCGGTCGTTCGGCTGCGGCGAGCGGTATCAGCTCACTCA
AAGGCGGTAATACGGTTATCCACAGAATCAGGGGATAACGCAGGAAAGAACATGTGAGCAAAAGGCCAGC
AAAAGGCCAGGAACCGTAAAAAGGCCGCGTTGCTGGCGTTTTTCCATAGGCTCCGCCCCCCTGACGAGCA
TCACAAAAATCGACGCTCAAGTCAGAGGTGGCGAAACCCGACAGGACTATAAAGATACCAGGCGTTTCCC
CCTGGAAGCTCCCTCGTGCGCTCTCCTGTTCCGACCCTGCCGCTTACCGGATACCTGTCCGCCTTTCTCC
CTTCGGGAAGCGTGGCGCTTTCTCATAGCTCACGCTGTAGGTATCTCAGTTCGGTGTAGGTCGTTCGCTC
CAAGCTGGGCTGTGTGCACGAACCCCCCGTTCAGCCCGACCGCTGCGCCTTATCCGGTAACTATCGTCTT
GAGTCCAACCCGGTAAGACACGACTTATCGCCACTGGCAGCAGCCACTGGTAACAGGATTAGCAGAGCGA
GGTATGTAGGCGGTGCTACAGAGTTCTTGAAGTGGTGGCCTAACTACGGCTACACTAGAAGAACAGTATT
TGGTATCTGCGCTCTGCTGAAGCCAGTTACCTTCGGAAAAAGAGTTGGTAGCTCTTGATCCGGCAAACAA
ACCACCGCTGGTAGCGGTGGTTTTTTTGTTTGCAAGCAGCAGATTACGCGCAGAAAAAAAGGATCTCAAG
AAGATCCTTTGATCTTTTCTACGGGGTCTGACGCTCAGTGGAACGAAAACTCACGTTAAGGGATTTTGGT
CATGAGATTATCAAAAAGGATCTTCACCTAGATCCTTTTGCGGCCGGCCGCAAATCAATCTAAAGTATAT
ATGAGTAAACTTGGTCTGACAGTTACCAATGCTTAATCAGTGAGGCACCTATCTCAGCGATCTGTCTATT
TCGTTCATCCATAGTTGCCTGACTCCCCGTCGTGTAGATAACTACGATACGGGAGGGCTTACCATCTGGC
CCCAGTGCTGCAATGATACCGCGAGACCCACGCTCACCGGCTCCAGATTTATCAGCAATAAACCAGCCAG
CCGGAAGGGCCGAGCGCAGAAGTGGTCCTGCAACTTTATCCGCCTCCATCCAGTCTATTAATTGTTGCCG
GGAAGCTAGAGTAAGTAGTTCGCCAGTTAATAGTTTGCGCAACGTTGTTGCCATTGCTACAGGCATCGTG
GTGTCACGCTCGTCGTTTGGTATGGCTTCATTCAGCTCCGGTTCCCAACGATCAAGGCGAGTTACATGAT
CCCCCATGTTGTGCAAAAAAGCGGTTAGCTCCTTCGGTCCTCCGATCGTTGTCAGAAGTAAGTTGGCCGC
AGTGTTATCACTCATGGTTATGGCAGCACTGCATAATTCTCTTACTGTCATGCCATCCGTAAGATGCTTT
TCTGTGACTGGTGAGTACTCAACCAAGTCATTCTGAGAATAGTGTATGCGGCGACCGAGTTGCTCTTGCC
CGGCGTCAATACGGGATAATACCGCGCCACATAGCAGAACTTTAAAAGTGCTCATCATTGGAAAACGTTC
TTCGGGGCGAAAACTCTCAAGGATCTTACCGCTGTTGAGATCCAGTTCGATGTAACCCACTCGTGCACCC
AACTGATCTTCAGCATCTTTTACTTTCACCAGCGTTTCTGGGTGAGCAAAAACAGGAAGGCAAAATGCCG
CAAAAAAGGGAATAAGGGCGACACGGAAATGTTGAATACTCATACTCTTCCTTTTTCAATATTATTGAAG
CATTTATCAGGGTTATTGTCTCATGAGCGGATACATATTTGAATGTATTTAGAAAAATAAACAAATAGGG
GTTCCGCGCACATTTCCCCGAAAAGTGCCACCTGCATAATGAAAGACCCCACCTGTAGGTTTGGCAAGCT
AGCTTAAGTAACGCCATTTTGCAAGGCATGGAAAAATACATAACTGAGAATAGAAAAGTTCAGATCAAGG
TCAGGAACAGATGGAACAGCTGAATATGGGCCAAACAGGATATCTGTGGTAAGCAGTTCCTGCCCCGGCT
CAGGGCCAAGAACAGATGGAACAGCTGAATATGGGCCAAACAGGATATCTGTGGTAAGCAGTTCCTGCCC
CGGCTCAGGGCCAAGAACAGATGGTCCCCAGATGCGGTCCAGCCCTCAGCAGTTTCTAGAGAACCATCAG
ATGTTTCCAGGGTGCCCCAAGGACCTGAAATGACCCTGTGCCTTATTTGAACTAACCAATCAGTTCGCTT
CTCGCTTCTGTTCGCGCGCTTCTGCTCCCCGAGCTCAATAAAAGAGCCCACAACCCCTCACTCGGCGCGC
CAGTCCTCCGATTGACTGAGTCGCCCGGGTACCCGTGTATCCAATAAACCCTCTTGCAGTTGCATCCGAC
TTGTGGTCTCGCTGTTCCTTGGGAGGGTCTCCTCTGAGTGATTGACTACCCGTCAGCGGGGGTCTTTCAT
TTGGGGGCTCGTCCGGGATCGGGAGACCCCTGCCCAGGGACCACCGACCCACCACCGGGAGGTAAGCTGG
CCAGCAACTTATCTGTGTCTGTCCGATTGTCTAGTGTCTATGACTGATTTTATGCGCCTGCGTCGGTACT
AGTTAGCTAACTAGCTCTGTATCTGGCGGACCCGTGGTGGAACTGACGAGTTCGGAACACCCGGCCGCAA
CCCTGGGAGACGTCCCAGGGACTTCGGGGGCCGTTTTTGTGGCCCGACCTGAGTCCAAAAATCCCGATCG
TTTTGGACTCTTTGGTGCACCCCCCTAATAGGAGGGATATGTGGTTCTGGTAGGAGACGAGAACCTAAAA
CAGTTCCCGCCTCCGTCTGAATTTTTGCTTTCGGTTTGGGACCGAAGCCGCGCCGCGCGTCTTGTCTGCT
GCAGCATCGTTCTGTGTTGTCTCTGTCTGACTGTGTTTCTGTATTTGTCTGAAAATTAGGGCCAGACTGT
TACCACTCCCTTAAGTTTGACCTTAGGTCACTGGAAAGATGTCGAGCGGATCGCTCACAACCAGTCGGTA
GATGTCAAGAAGAGACGTTGGGTTACCTTCTGCTCTGCAGAATGGCCAACCTTTAACGTCGGATGGCCGC
GAGACGGCACCTTTAACCGAGACCTCATCACCCAGGTTAAGATCAAGGTCTTTTCACCTGGCCCGCATGG
ACACCCAGACCAGGTCCCCTACATCGTGACCTGGGAAGCCTTGGCTTTTGACCCCCCTCCCTGGGTCAAG
CCCTTTGTACACCCTAAGCCTCCGCCTCCTCTTCCTCCATCCGCCCCGTCTCTCCCCCTTGAACCTCCTC
GTTCGACCCCGCCTCGATCCTCCCTTTATCCAGCCCTCACTCCTTCTCTAGGCGCCCCCATATGGCCATA
TGAGATCTTATATGGGGCACCCCCGCCCCTTGTAAACTTCCCTGACCCTGACATGACAAGAGTTACTAAC
AGCCCCTCTCTCCAAGCTCACTTACAGGCTCTCTACTTAGTCCAGCACGAAGTCTGGAGACCTCTGGCGG
CAGCCTACCAAGAACAACTGGACCGACCGGTGGTACCTCACCCTTACCGAGTCGGCGACACAGTGTGGGT
CCGCCGACACCAGACTAAGAACCTAGAACCTCGCTGGAAAGGACCTTACACAGTCCTGCTGACCACCCCC
ACCGCCCTCAAAGTAGACGGCATCGCAGCTTGGATACACGCCGCCCACGTGAAGGCTGCCGACCCCGGGG
GTGGACCATCCTCTAGACTGCCGGATCTAGCTAGTTAATTAAGGATCCATGGCGGCCCTAGTGTTGGAGG
ACGGGTCGGTCCTGCGGGGCCAGCCCTTTGGGGCCGCCGTGTCGACTGCCGGGGAAGTGGTGTTTCAAAC
CGGCATGGTCGGCTACCCCGAGGCCCTCACTGATCCCTCCTACAAGGCACAGATCTTAGTGCTCACCTAT
CCTCTGATCGGCAACTATGGCATCCCCCCAGATGAAATGGATGAGTTCGGTCTCTGCAAGTGGTTTGAAT
CCTCGGGCATCCACGTAGCAGCACTGGTAGTGGGAGAGTGCTGTCCTACTCCCAGCCACTGGAGTGCCAC
CCGCACCCTGCATGAGTGGCTGCAGCAGCATGGCATCCCTGGCTTGCAAGGAGTAGACACTCGGGAGCTG
ACCAAGAAGTTGCGGGAACAGGGGTCTCTGCTGGGGAAGCTGGTCCAGAATGGAACAGAACCTTCAAGTC
TGCCATTCTTGGACCCCAATGCCCGCCCCCTGGTACCAGAGGTCTCCATTAAGACTCCACGGGTATTCAA
TACAGGGGGTGCCCCTCGGATCCTTGCTTTGGACTGTGGCCTCAAGTATAATCAGATCCGATGCCTCTGC
CAGCGTGGGGCTGAGGTCACTGTGGTACCCTGGGACCATGCACTAGACAGCCAAGAGTATGAGGGTCTCT
TCTTAAGTAATGGGCCTGGTGACCCTGCCTCCTATCCCAGTGTCGTATCCACACTGAGCCGTGTTTTATC
TGAGCCTAATCCCCGACCTGTCTTTGGGATCTGCCTGGGACACCAGCTATTGGCCTTAGCCATTGGGGCC
AAGACTTACAAGATGAGATATGGGAACCGAGGCCATAACCAGCCCTGCTTGTTGGTGGGCTCTGGGCGCT
GCTTTCTGACATCCCAGAACCATGGGTTTGCTGTGGAGACAGACTCACTGCCAGCAGACTGGGCTCCTCT
CTTCACCAACGCCAATGATGGTTCCAATGAAGGCATTGTGCACAACAGCTTGCCTTTCTTCAGTGTCCAG
TTTCACCCAGAGCACCAAGCTGGCCCTTCAGATATGGAACTGCTTTTCGATATCTTTCTGGAAACTGTGA
AAGAGGCCACAGCTGGGAACCCTGGGGGCCAGACAGTTAGAGAGCGGCTGACTGAGCGCCTCTGTCCCCC
TGGGATTCCCACTCCCGGCTCTGGACTTCCACCACCACGAAAGGTTCTGATCCTGGGCTCAGGGGGCCTC
TCCATTGGCCAAGCTGGAGAATTTGACTACTCGGGCTCTCAGGCAATTAAGGCCCTGAAGGAGGAAAACA
TCCAGACGTTGCTGATCAACCCCAATATTGCCACAGTGCAGACCTCCCAGGGGCTGGCCGACAAGGTCTA
TTTTCTTCCCATAACACCTCATTATGTAACCCAGGTGATACGTAATGAACGCCCCGATGGTGTGTTACTG
ACTTTTGGGGGCCAGACTGCTCTGAACTGTGGTGTGGAGCTGACCAAGGCCGGGGTGCTGGCTCGGTATG
GGGTCCGGGTCCTGGGCACACCAGTGGAGACCATTGAGCTGACCGAGGATCGACGGGCCTTTGCTGCCAG
AATGGCAGAGATCGGAGAGCATGTGGCCCCGAGCGAGGCAGCAAATTCTCTTGAACAGGCCCAGGCAGCC
GCTGAACGGCTGGGGTACCCTGTGCTAGTGCGTGCAGCCTTTGCCCTGGGTGGCCTGGGCTCTGGCTTTG
CCTCTAACAGGGAGGAGCTCTCTGCTCTCGTGGCCCCAGCTTTTGCCCATACCAGCCAAGTGCTAGTAGA
CAAGTCTCTGAAGGGATGGAAGGAGATTGAGTACGAGGTGGTGAGAGACGCCTATGGCAACTGTGTCACG
GTGTGTAACATGGAGAACTTGGACCCACTGGGCATCCACACTGGTGAGTCCATAGTGGTGGCCCCTAGCC
AGACACTGAATGACAGGGAGTATCAGCTCCTGAGGCAGACAGCTATCAAGGTGACCCAGCACCTGGGAAT
TGTTGGGGAGTGCAATGTGCAGTATGCCTTGAACCCTGAGTCTGAGCAGTATTACATCATTGAAGTGAAT
GCCAGGCTCTCTCGCAGCTCTGCCCTGGCCAGTAAGGCCACAGGTTATCCACTGGCTTATGTGGCAGCCA
AGCTAGCATTGGGCATCCCTTTGCCTGAGCTCAGGAACTCTGTGACAGGGGGTACAGCAGCCTTTGAACC
CAGCGTGGATTATTGTGTGGTGAAGATTCCTCGATGGGACCTTAGCAAGTTCCTGCGAGTCAGCACAAAG
ATTGGGAGCTGCATGAAGAGCGTTGGTGAAGTCATGGGCATTGGGCGTTCATTTGAGGAGGCCTTCCAGA
AGGCCCTGCGCATGGTGGATGAGAACTGTGTGGGCTTTGATCACACAGTGAAACCAGTCAGCGATATGGA
GTTGGAGACTCCAACAGATAAGCGGATTTTTGTGGTGGCAGCTGCTTTGTGGGCTGGTTATTCAGTGGAC
CGCCTGTATGAGCTCACACGCATCGACCGCTGGTTCCTGCACCGAATGAAGCGTATCATCGCACATGCCC
AGCTGCTAGAACAACACCGTGGACAGCCTTTGCCGCCAGACCTGCTGCAACAGGCCAAGTGTCTTGGCTT
CTCAGACAAACAGATTGCCCTTGCAGTTCTGAGCACAGAGCTGGCTGTTCGCAAGCTGCGTCAGGAACTG
GGGATCTGTCCAGCAGTGAAACAGATTGACACAGTTGCAGCTGAGTGGCCAGCCCAGACAAATTACCTAT
ACCTAACGTATTGGGGCACCACCCATGACCTCACCTTTCGAACACCTCATGTCCTAGTCCTTGGCTCTGG
CGTCTACCGTATTGGCTCTAGCGTTGAATTTGACTGGTGTGCTGTAGGCTGCATCCAGCAGCTCCGAAAG
ATGGGATATAAGACCATCATGGTGAACTATAACCCAGAGACAGTCAGCACCGACTATGACATGTGTGATC
GACTCTACTTTGATGAGATCTCTTTTGAGGTGGTGATGGACATCTATGAGCTCGAGAACCCTGAAGGTGT
GATCCTATCCATGGGTGGACAGCTGCCCAACAACATGGCCATGGCGTTGCATCGGCAGCAGTGCCGGGTG
CTGGGCACCTCCCCTGAAGCCATTGACTCGGCTGAGAACCGTTTCAAGTTTTCCCGGCTCCTTGACACCA
TTGGTATCAGCCAGCCTCAGTGGAGGGAGCTCAGTGACCTCGAGTCTGCTCGCCAATTCTGCCAGACCGT
GGGGTACCCCTGTGTGGTGCGCCCCTCCTATGTGCTGAGCGGTGCTGCTATGAATGTGGCCTACACGGAT
GGAGACCTGGAGCGCTTCCTGAGCAGCGCAGCAGCCGTCTCCAAAGAGCATCCCGTGGTCATCTCCAAGT
TCATCCAGGAGGCTAAGGAGATTGACGTGGATGCCGTGGCCTCTGATGGTGTGGTGGCAGCCATCGCCAT
CTCTGAGCATGTGGAGAATGCAGGTGTGCATTCAGGTGATGCGACGCTGGTGACCCCCCCACAAGATATC
ACTGCCAAAACCCTGGAGCGGATCAAAGCCATTGTGCATGCTGTGGGCCAGGAGCTACAGGTCACAGGAC
CCTTCAATCTGCAGCTCATTGCCAAGGATGACCAGCTGAAAGTTATTGAATGCAACGTACGTGTCTCTCG
CTCCTTCCCCTTCGTTTCCAAGACACTGGGTGTGGACCTAGTAGCCTTGGCCACGCGGGTCATCATGGGG
GAAGAAGTGGAACCTGTGGGGCTAATGACTGGTTCTGGAGTTGTGGGAGTAAAGGTGCCTCAGTTCTCCT
TCTCCCGCTTGGCGGGTGCTGACGTGGTGTTGGGTGTGGAAATGACCAGTACTGGGGAGGTGGCCGGCTT
TGGGGAGAGCCGCTGTGAGGCATACCTCAAGGCCATGCTAAGCACTGGCTTTAAGATCCCCAAGAAGAAT
ATCCTGCTGACCATTGGCAGCTATAAGAACAAAAGCGAGCTGCTCCCAACTGTGCGGCTACTGGAGAGCC
TGGGCTACAGCCTCTATGCCAGTCTCGGCACAGCTGACTTCTACACTGAGCATGGCGTCAAGGTAACAGC
TGTGGACTGGCACTTTAGGAGGGCTGTGGATGGTAGGTGCCCACCACAGCGGAGCATCCTGGAGCAGCTA
GCTGAGAAAAACTTTGAGCTGGTGATTAACCTGTCAATGGAGGGAGCTGGGGGCGAAGAGCTCTCTTCCT
TTGTCACCAAGGGCTACCGCACCCGACGCTTGGCCGCTGACTTCTCCGTGCCCCTAATCATCGATATCAA
GTGCACCAAACTCTTTGTGGAGGCCCTAGGCCAGATCGGGCCAGCCCCTCCTTTGAAGGTGCATGTTGAC
TGTATGACCTCCCAAAAGCTTGTGCGACTGCCGGGATTGATTGATGTCCATGTGCACCTGCGGGAACCAG
GTGGGACACATAAGGAGGACTTTGCTTCAGGCACAGCCGCTGCCCTGGCTGGGGGTATCACCATGGTGTG
TGCCATGCCTAATACCCGGCCCCCCATCATTGACGCCCCTGCTCTGGCCCTGGCCCAGAAGCTGGCAGAG
GCTGGCGCCCGGTGCGACTTTGCGCTATTCCTTGGGGCCTCGTCTGAAAATGCAGGAACCTTGGGCACCG
TGGCCGGGTCTGCAGCCGGGCTGAAGCTTTACCTCAATGAGACCTTCTCTGAGCTGCGGCTGGACAGCGT
GGTCCAGTGGATGGAGCATTTCGAGACATGGCCCTCCCACCTCCCCATTGTGGCTCACGCGGAGCAGCAA
ACCGTGGCTGCTGTCCTCATGGTGGCTCAGCTCACTCAGCGCTCAGTGCACATATGTCACGTGGCACGGA
AGGAGGAGATCCTGCTAATTAAAGCTGCAAAGGCACGGGGCTTGCCAGTGACCTGCGAGGTGGCTCCCCA
CCACCTGTTCCTAAGCCATGATGACCTGGAGCGCCTGGGGCCTGGGAAGGGGGAGGTCCGGCCTGAGCTT
GGCTCCCGCCAGGATGTGGAAGCCCTGTGGGAGAACATGGCTGTCATCGACTGCTTTGCCTCAGACCATG
CTCCCCATACCTTGGAGGAGAAGTGTGGGTCCAGGCCCCCACCTGGGTTCCCAGGGTTAGAGACCATGCT
GCCACTACTCCTGACGGCTGTAAGCGAGGGCCGGCTCAGCCTGGACGACCTGCTGCAGCGATTGCACCAC
AATCCTCGGCGCATCTTTCACCTGCCTCCGCAGGAGGACACCTATGTGGAGGTGGATCTGGAGCATGAGT
GGACAATTCCCAGCCACATGCCCTTCTCCAAGGCCCACTGGACACCTTTTGAAGGGCAGAAAGTGAAGGG
CACCGTCCGCCGTGTGGTCCTGCGAGGGGAGGTTGCCTATATCGATGGGCAGGTTCTGGTACCCCCGGGC
TATGGACAGGATGTACGGAAGTGGCCACAGGGGGCTGTTCCTCAGCTCCCACCCTCAGCCCCTGCCACTA
GTGAGATGACCACGACACCTGAAAGACCCCGCCGTGGCATCCCAGGGCTTCCTGATGGCCGCTTCCATCT
GCCGCCCCGAATCCATCGAGCCTCCGACCCAGGTTTGCCAGCTGAGGAGCCAAAGGAGAAGTCCTCTCGG
AAGGTAGCCGAGCCAGAGCTGATGGGAACCCCTGATGGCACCTGCTACCCTCCACCACCAGTACCGAGAC
AGGCATCTCCCCAGAACCTGGGGACCCCTGGCTTGCTGCACCCCCAGACCTCACCCCTGCTGCACTCATT
AGTGGGCCAACATATCCTGTCCGTCCAGCAGTTCACCAAGGATCAGATGTCTCACCTGTTCAATGTGGCA
CACACACTGCGTATGATGGTGCAGAAGGAGCGGAGCCTCGACATCCTGAAGGGGAAGGTCATGGCCTCCA
TGTTCTATGAAGTGAGCACACGGACCAGCAGCTCCTTTGCAGCAGCCATGGCCCGGCTGGGAGGTGCTGT
GCTCAGCTTCTCGGAAGCCACATCGTCCGTCCAGAAGGGCGAATCCCTGGCTGACTCCGTGCAGACCATG
AGCTGCTATGCCGACGTCGTCGTGCTCCGGCACCCCCAGCCTGGAGCAGTGGAGCTGGCCGCCAAGCACT
GCCGGAGGCCAGTGATCAATGCTGGGGATGGGGTCGGAGAGCACCCCACCCAGGCCCTGCTGGACATCTT
CACCATCCGTGAGGAGCTGGGAACTGTCAATGGCATGACGATCACGATGGTGGGTGACCTGAAGCACGGA
CGCACAGTACATTCCCTGGCCTGCCTGCTCACCCAGTATCGTGTCAGCCTGCGCTACGTGGCACCTCCCA
GCCTGCGCATGCCACCCACTGTGCGGGCCTTCGTGGCCTCCCGCGGCACCAAGCAGGAGGAATTCGAGAG
CATTGAGGAGGCGCTGCCTGACACTGATGTGCTCTACATGACTCGAATCCAGAAGGAACGATTTGGCTCT
ACCCAGGAGTACGAAGCTTGCTTTGGTCAGTTCATCCTCACTCCCCACATCATGACCCGGGCCAAGAAGA
AGATGGTGGTGATGCACCCGATGCCCCGTGTCAACGAGATAAGCGTGGAAGTGGACTCGGATCCCCGCGC
AGCCTACTTCCGCCAGGCTGAGAACGGCATGTACATCCGCATGGCTCTGTTAGCCACCGTGCTGGGCCGT
TTCGACTACAAAGACGATGACGACAAGTAGGAATTCCTGCAGGCCTCGAGGGCCGGCGCGCCGCGGCCGC
TACGTAAATTCCGC
